>Addgene plasmid #12241 | pLOX-CWgfp | depositor full sequence | sequence record 7253 | Author sequence
AGTTGGAAGGGCTAATTCACTCCCAAAGAAGACAAGATATCCTTGATCTGTGGATCTACCACACACAAGG
CTACTTCCCTGATTAGCAGAACTACACACCAGGGCCAGGGGTCAGATATCCACTGACCTTTGGATGGTGC
TACAAGCTAGTACCAGTTGAGCCAGATAAGGTAGAAGAGGCCAATAAAGGAGAGAACACCAGCTTGTTAC
ACCCTGTGAGCCTGCATGGGATGGATGACCCGGAGAGAGAAGTGTTAGAGTGGAGGTTTGACAGCCGCCT
AGCATTTCATCACGTGGCCCGAGAGCTGCATCCGGAGTACTTCAAGAACTGCTGATATCGAGCTTGCTAC
AAGGGACTTTCCGCTGGGGACTTTCCAGGGAGGCGTGGCCTGGGCGGGACTGGGGAGTGGCGAGCCCTCA
GATCCTGCATATAAGCAGCTGCTTTTTGCCTGTACTGGGTCTCTCTGGTTAGACCAGATCTGAGCCTGGG
AGCTCTCTGGCTAACTAGGGAACCCACTGCTTAAGCCTCAATAAAGCTTGCCTTGAGTGCTTCAAGTAGT
GTGTGCCCGTCTGTTGTGTGACTCTGGTAACTAGAGATCCCTCAGACCCTTTTAGTCAGTGTGGAAAATC
TCTAGCAGTGGCGCCCGAACAGGGACTTGAAAGCGAAAGGGAAACCAGAGGAGCTCTCTCGACGCAGGAC
TCGGCTTGCTGAAGCGCGCACGGCAAGAGGCGAGGGGCGGCGACTGGTGAGTACGCCAAAAATTTTGACT
AGCGGAGGCTAGAAGGAGAGAGATGGGTGCGAGAGCGTCAGTATTAAGCGGGGGAGAATTAGATCGCGAT
GGGAAAAAATTCGGTTAAGGCCAGGGGGAAAGAAAAAATATAAATTAAAACATATAGTATGGGCAAGCAG
GGAGCTAGAACGATTCGCAGTTAATCCTGGCCTGTTAGAAACATCAGAAGGCTGTAGACAAATACTGGGA
CAGCTACAACCATCCCTTCAGACAGGATCAGAAGAACTTAGATCATTATATAATACAGTAGCAACCCTCT
ATTGTGTGCATCAAAGGATAGAGATAAAAGACACCAAGGAAGCTTTAGACAAGATAGAGGAAGAGCAAAA
CAAAAGTAAGACCACCGCACAGCAAGCGGCCGCTGATCTTCAGACCTGGAGGAGGAGATATGAGGGACAA
TTGGAGAAGTGAATTATATAAATATAAAGTAGTAAAAATTGAACCATTAGGAGTAGCACCCACCAAGGCA
AAGAGAAGAGTGGTGCAGAGAGAAAAAAGAGCAGTGGGAATAGGAGCTTTGTTCCTTGGGTTCTTGGGAG
CAGCAGGAAGCACTATGGGCGCAGCGTCAATGACGCTGACGGTACAGGCCAGACAATTATTGTCTGGTAT
AGTGCAGCAGCAGAACAATTTGCTGAGGGCTATTGAGGCGCAACAGCATCTGTTGCAACTCACAGTCTGG
GGCATCAAGCAGCTCCAGGCAAGAATCCTGGCTGTGGAAAGATACCTAAAGGATCAACAGCTCCTGGGGA
TTTGGGGTTGCTCTGGAAAACTCATTTGCACCACTGCTGTGCCTTGGAATGCTAGTTGGAGTAATAAATC
TCTGGAACAGATTTGGAATCACACGACCTGGATGGAGTGGGACAGAGAAATTAACAATTACACAAGCTTA
ATACACTCCTTAATTGAAGAATCGCAAAACCAGCAAGAAAAGAATGAACAAGAATTATTGGAATTAGATA
AATGGGCAAGTTTGTGGAATTGGTTTAACATAACAAATTGGCTGTGGTATATAAAATTATTCATAATGAT
AGTAGGAGGCTTGGTAGGTTTAAGAATAGTTTTTGCTGTACTTTCTATAGTGAATAGAGTTAGGCAGGGA
TATTCACCATTATCGTTTCAGACCCACCTCCCAACCCCGAGGGGACCCGACAGGCCCGAAGGAATAGAAG
AAGAAGGTGGAGAGAGAGACAGAGACAGATCCATTCGATTAGTGAACGGATCTCGACGGTATCGATAAGC
TTGGGAGTTCCGCGTTACATAACTTACGGTAAATGGCCCGCCTGGCTGACCGCCCAACGACCCCCGCCCA
TTGACGTCAATAATGACGTATGTTCCCATAGTAACGCCAATAGGGACTTTCCATTGACGTCAATGGGTGG
AGTATTTACGGTAAACTGCCCACTTGGCAGTACATCAAGTGTATCATATGCCAAGTACGCCCCCTATTGA
CGTCAATGACGGTAAATGGCCCGCCTGGCATTATGCCCAGTACATGACCTTACGGGACTTTCCTACTTGG
CAGTACATCTACGTATTAGTCATCGCTATTACCATGGTGATGCGGTTTTGGCAGTACACCAATGGGCGTG
GATAGCGGTTTGACTCACGGGGATTTCCAAGTCTCCACCCCATTGACGTCAATGGGAGTTTGTTTTGGCA
CCAAAATCAACGGGACTTTCCAAAATGTCGTAACAACTCCGCCCCATTGACGCAAATGGGCGGTAGGCGT
GTACGGTGGGAGGTCTATATAAGCAGAGCTCGTTTAGTGAACCGTCAGATCGCCTGGAGACGCCATCCAC
GCTGTTTTGACCTCCATAGAAGACACCGACTCTAGCTAGAGGATCCAGGCCTAAGCTTACGCGTCCTAGC
GCTACCGGTCGCCACCATGGTGAGCAAGGGCGAGGAGCTGTTCACCGGGGTGGTGCCCATCCTGGTCGAG
CTGGACGGCGACGTAAACGGCCACAAGTTCAGCGTGTCCGGCGAGGGCGAGGGCGATGCCACCTACGGCA
AGCTGACCCTGAAGTTCATCTGCACCACCGGCAAGCTGCCCGTGCCCTGGCCCACCCTCGTGACCACCCT
GACCTACGGCGTGCAGTGCTTCAGCCGCTACCCCGACCACATGAAGCAGCACGACTTCTTCAAGTCCGCC
ATGCCCGAAGGCTACGTCCAGGAGCGCACCATCTTCTTCAAGGACGACGGCAACTACAAGACCCGCGCCG
AGGTGAAGTTCGAGGGCGACACCCTGGTGAACCGCATCGAGCTGAAGGGCATCGACTTCAAGGAGGACGG
CAACATCCTGGGGCACAAGCTGGAGTACAACTACAACAGCCACAACGTCTATATCATGGCCGACAAGCAG
AAGAACGGCATCAAGGTGAACTTCAAGATCCGCCACAACATCGAGGACGGCAGCGTGCAGCTCGCCGACC
ACTACCAGCAGAACACCCCCATCGGCGACGGCCCCGTGCTGCTGCCCGACAACCACTACCTGAGCACCCA
GTCCGCCCTGAGCAAAGACCCCAACGAGAAGCGCGATCACATGGTCCTGCTGGAGTTCGTGACCGCCGCC
GGGATCACTCTCGGCATGGACGAGCTGTACAAGTCCGGACTCAGATCTCGACTAGCTAGTAGCTAGCTAG
CTAGTCGAGCTCAAGCTTCGGAATTCGATATCAAGCTTATCGATACCGTCGACCTCGAGGGAATTCCGAT
AATCAACCTCTGGATTACAAAATTTGTGAAAGATTGACTGGTATTCTTAACTATGTTGCTCCTTTTACGC
TATGTGGATACGCTGCTTTAATGCCTTTGTATCATGCTATTGCTTCCCGTATGGCTTTCATTTTCTCCTC
CTTGTATAAATCCTGGTTGCTGTCTCTTTATGAGGAGTTGTGGCCCGTTGTCAGGCAACGTGGCGTGGTG
TGCACTGTGTTTGCTGACGCAACCCCCACTGGTTGGGGCATTGCCACCACCTGTCAGCTCCTTTCCGGGA
CTTTCGCTTTCCCCCTCCCTATTGCCACGGCGGAACTCATCGCCGCCTGCCTTGCCCGCTGCTGGACAGG
GGCTCGGCTGTTGGGCACTGACAATTCCGTGGTGTTGTCGGGGAAGCTGACGTCCTTTCCATGGCTGCTC
GCCTGTGTTGCCACCTGGATTCTGCGCGGGACGTCCTTCTGCTACGTCCCTTCGGCCCTCAATCCAGCGG
ACCTTCCTTCCCGCGGCCTGCTGCCGGCTCTGCGGCCTCTTCCGCGTCTTCGCCTTCGCCCTCAGACGAG
TCGGATCTCCCTTTGGGCCGCCTCCCCGCATCGGGAATTCGAGCTCGGTACCTTTAAGACCAATGACTTA
CAAGGCAGCTGTAGATCTTAGCCACTTTTTAAAAGAAAAGGGGGGACTGGAAGGGCTAATTCACTCCCAA
CGAAGACAAGATGGGATCAATTCACCATGGGAATAACTTCGTATAGCATACATTATACGAAGTTATGCTG
CTTTTTGCTTGTACTGGGTCTCTCTGGTTAGACCAGATCTGAGCCTGGGAGCTCTCTGGCTAACTAGGGA
ACCCACTGCTTAAGCCTCAATAAAGCTTGCCTTGAGTGCTTCAAGTAGTGTGTGCCCGTCTGTTGTGTGA
CTCTGGTAACTAGAGATCCCTCAGACCCTTTTAGTCAGTGTGGAAAATCTCTAGCAGCATCTAGAATTAA
TTCCGTGTATTCTATAGTGTCACCTAAATCGTATGTGTATGATACATAAGGTTATGTATTAATTGTAGCC
GCGTTCTAACGACAATATGTACAAGCCTAATTGTGTAGCATCTGGCTTACTGAAGCAGACCCTATCATCT
CTCTCGTAAACTGCCGTCAGAGTCGGTTTGGTTGGACGAACCTTCTGAGTTTCTGGTAACGCCGTCCCGC
ACCCGGAAATGGTCAGCGAACCAATCAGCAGGGTCATCGCTAGCCAGATCCTCTACGCCGGACGCATCGT
GGCCGGCATCACCGGCGCCACAGGTGCGGTTGCTGGCGCCTATATCGCCGACATCACCGATGGGGAAGAT
CGGGCTCGCCACTTCGGGCTCATGAGCGCTTGTTTCGGCGTGGGTATGGTGGCAGGCCCCGTGGCCGGGG
GACTGTTGGGCGCCATCTCCTTGCATGCACCATTCCTTGCGGCGGCGGTGCTCAACGGCCTCAACCTACT
ACTGGGCTGCTTCCTAATGCAGGAGTCGCATAAGGGAGAGCGTCGAATGGTGCACTCTCAGTACAATCTG
CTCTGATGCCGCATAGTTAAGCCAGCCCCGACACCCGCCAACACCCGCTGACGCGCCCTGACGGGCTTGT
CTGCTCCCGGCATCCGCTTACAGACAAGCTGTGACCGTCTCCGGGAGCTGCATGTGTCAGAGGTTTTCAC
CGTCATCACCGAAACGCGCGAGACGAAAGGGCCTCGTGATACGCCTATTTTTATAGGTTAATGTCATGAT
AATAATGGTTTCTTAGACGTCAGGTGGCACTTTTCGGGGAAATGTGCGCGGAACCCCTATTTGTTTATTT
TTCTAAATACATTCAAATATGTATCCGCTCATGAGACAATAACCCTGATAAATGCTTCAATAATATTGAA
AAAGGAAGAGTATGAGTATTCAACATTTCCGTGTCGCCCTTATTCCCTTTTTTGCGGCATTTTGCCTTCC
TGTTTTTGCTCACCCAGAAACGCTGGTGAAAGTAAAAGATGCTGAAGATCAGTTGGGTGCACGAGTGGGT
TACATCGAACTGGATCTCAACAGCGGTAAGATCCTTGAGAGTTTTCGCCCCGAAGAACGTTTTCCAATGA
TGAGCACTTTTAAAGTTCTGCTATGTGGCGCGGTATTATCCCGTATTGACGCCGGGCAAGAGCAACTCGG
TCGCCGCATACACTATTCTCAGAATGACTTGGTTGAGTACTCACCAGTCACAGAAAAGCATCTTACGGAT
GGCATGACAGTAAGAGAATTATGCAGTGCTGCCATAACCATGAGTGATAACACTGCGGCCAACTTACTTC
TGACAACGATCGGAGGACCGAAGGAGCTAACCGCTTTTTTGCACAACATGGGGGATCATGTAACTCGCCT
TGATCGTTGGGAACCGGAGCTGAATGAAGCCATACCAAACGACGAGCGTGACACCACGATGCCTGTAGCA
ATGGCAACAACGTTGCGCAAACTATTAACTGGCGAACTACTTACTCTAGCTTCCCGGCAACAATTAATAG
ACTGGATGGAGGCGGATAAAGTTGCAGGACCACTTCTGCGCTCGGCCCTTCCGGCTGGCTGGTTTATTGC
TGATAAATCTGGAGCCGGTGAGCGTGGGTCTCGCGGTATCATTGCAGCACTGGGGCCAGATGGTAAGCCC
TCCCGTATCGTAGTTATCTACACGACGGGGAGTCAGGCAACTATGGATGAACGAAATAGACAGATCGCTG
AGATAGGTGCCTCACTGATTAAGCATTGGTAACTGTCAGACCAAGTTTACTCATATATACTTTAGATTGA
TTTAAAACTTCATTTTTAATTTAAAAGGATCTAGGTGAAGATCCTTTTTGATAATCTCATGACCAAAATC
CCTTAACGTGAGTTTTCGTTCCACTGAGCGTCAGACCCCGTAGAAAAGATCAAAGGATCTTCTTGAGATC
CTTTTTTTCTGCGCGTAATCTGCTGCTTGCAAACAAAAAAACCACCGCTACCAGCGGTGGTTTGTTTGCC
GGATCAAGAGCTACCAACTCTTTTTCCGAAGGTAACTGGCTTCAGCAGAGCGCAGATACCAAATACTGTC
CTTCTAGTGTAGCCGTAGTTAGGCCACCACTTCAAGAACTCTGTAGCACCGCCTACATACCTCGCTCTGC
TAATCCTGTTACCAGTGGCTGCTGCCAGTGGCGATAAGTCGTGTCTTACCGGGTTGGACTCAAGACGATA
GTTACCGGATAAGGCGCAGCGGTCGGGCTGAACGGGGGGTTCGTGCACACAGCCCAGCTTGGAGCGAACG
ACCTACACCGAACTGAGATACCTACAGCGTGAGCATTGAGAAAGCGCCACGCTTCCCGAAGGGAGAAAGG
CGGACAGGTATCCGGTAAGCGGCAGGGTCGGAACAGGAGAGCGCACGAGGGAGCTTCCAGGGGGAAACGC
CTGGTATCTTTATAGTCCTGTCGGGTTTCGCCACCTCTGACTTGAGCGTCGATTTTTGTGATGCTCGTCA
GGGGGGCGGAGCCTATGGAAAAACGCCAGCAACGCGGCCTTTTTACGGTTCCTGGCCTTTTGCTGGCCTT
TTGCTCACATGTTCTTTCCTGCGTTATCCCCTGATTCTGTGGATAACCGTATTACCGCCTTTGAGTGAGC
TGATACCGCTCGCCGCAGCCGAACGACCGAGCGCAGCGAGTCAGTGAGCGAGGAAGCGGAAGAGCGCCCA
ATACGCAAACCGCCTCTCCCCGCGCGTTGGCCGATTCATTAATGCAGCTGTGGAATGTGTGTCAGTTAGG
GTGTGGAAAGTCCCCAGGCTCCCCAGCAGGCAGAAGTATGCAAAGCATGCATCTCAATTAGTCAGCAACC
AGGTGTGGAAAGTCCCCAGGCTCCCCAGCAGGCAGAAGTATGCAAAGCATGCATCTCAATTAGTCAGCAA
CCATAGTCCCGCCCCTAACTCCGCCCATCCCGCCCCTAACTCCGCCCAGTTCCGCCCATTCTCCGCCCCA
TGGCTGACTAATTTTTTTTATTTATGCAGAGGCCGAGGCCGCCTCGGCCTCTGAGCTATTCCAGAAGTAG
TGAGGAGGCTTTTTTGGAGGCCTAGGCTTTTGCAAAAAGCTTGGACACAAGACAGGCTTGCGAGATATGT
TTGAGAATACCACTTTATCCCGCGTCAGGGAGAGGCAGTGCGTAAAAAGACGCGGACTCATGTGAAATAC
TGGTTTTTAGTGCGCCAGATCTCTATAATCTCGCGCAACCTATTTTCCCCTCGAACACTTTTTAAGCCGT
AGATAAACAGGCTGGGACACTTCACATGAGCGAAAAATACATCGTCACCTGGGACATGTTGCAGATCCAT
GCACGTAAACTCGCAAGCCGACTGATGCCTTCTGAACAATGGAAAGGCATTATTGCCGTAAGCCGTGGCG
GTCTGTACCGGGTGCGTTACTGGCGCGTGAACTGGGTATTCGTCATGTCGATACCGTTTGTATTTCCAGC
TACGATCACGACAACCAGCGCGAGCTTAAAGTGCTGAAACGCGCAGAAGGCGATGGCGAAGGCTTCATCG
TTATTGATGACCTGGTGGATACCGGTGGTACTGCGGTTGCGATTCGTGAAATGTATCCAAAAGCGCACTT
TGTCACCATCTTCGCAAAACCGGCTGGTCGTCCGCTGGTTGATGACTATGTTGTTGATATCCCGCAAGAT
ACCTGGATTGAACAGCCGTGGGATATGGGCGTCGTATTCGTCCCGCCAATCTCCGGTCGCTAATCTTTTC
AACGCCTGGCACTGCCGGGCGTTGTTCTTTTTAACTTCAGGCGGGTTACAATAGTTTCCAGTAAGTATTC
TGGAGGCTGCATCCATGACACAGGCAAACCTGAGCGAAACCCTGTTCAAACCCCGCTTTAAACATCCTGA
AACCTCGACGCTAGTCCGCCGCTTTAATCACGGCGCACAACCGCCTGTGCAGTCGGCCCTTGATGGTAAA
ACCATCCCTCACTGGTATCGCATGATTAACCGTCTGATGTGGATCTGGCGCGGCATTGACCCACGCGAAA
TCCTCGACGTCCAGGCACGTATTGTGATGAGCGATGCCGAACGTACCGACGATGATTTATACGATACGGT
GATTGGCTACCGTGGCGGCAACTGGATTTATGAGTGGGCCCCGGATCTTTGTGAAGGAACCTTACTTCTG
TGGTGTGACATAATTGGACAAACTACCTACAGAGATTTAAAGCTCTAAGGTAAATATAAAATTTTTAAGT
GTATAATGTGTTAAACTACTGATTCTAATTGTTTGTGTATTTTAGATTCCAACCTATGGAACTGATGAAT
GGGAGCAGTGGTGGAATGCCTTTAATGAGGAAAACCTGTTTTGCTCAGAAGAAATGCCATCTAGTGATGA
TGAGGCTACTGCTGACTCTCAACATTCTACTCCTCCAAAAAAGAAGAGAAAGGTAGAAGACCCCAAGGAC
TTTCCTTCAGAATTGCTAAGTTTTTTGAGTCATGCTGTGTTTAGTAATAGAACTCTTGCTTGCTTTGCTA
TTTACACCACAAAGGAAAAAGCTGCACTGCTATACAAGAAAATTATGGAAAAATATTCTGTAACCTTTAT
AAGTAGGCATAACAGTTATAATCATAACATACTGTTTTTTCTTACTCCACACAGGCATAGAGTGTCTGCT
ATTAATAACTATGCTCAAAAATTGTGTACCTTTAGCTTTTTAATTTGTAAAGGGGTTAATAAGGAATATT
TGATGTATAGTGCCTTGACTAGAGATCATAATCAGCCATACCACATTTGTAGAGGTTTTACTTGCTTTAA
AAAACCTCCCACACCTCCCCCTGAACCTGAAACATAAAATGAATGCAATTGTTGTTGTTAACTTGTTTAT
TGCAGCTTATAATGGTTACAAATAAAGCAATAGCATCACAAATTTCACAAATAAAGCATTTTTTTCACTG
CATTCTAGTTGTGGTTTGTCCAAACTCATCAATGTATCTTATCATGTCTGGATCAACTGGATAACTCAAG
CTAACCAAAATCATCCCAAACTTCCCACCCCATACCCTATTACCACTGCCAATTACCTAGTGGTTTCATT
TACTCTAAACCTGTGATTCCTCTGAATTATTTTCATTTTAAAGAAATTGTATTTGTTAAATATGTACTAC
AAACTTAGT
Features (pLannotate 1.2.2; 34 found; start..end, strand, type, name):
      3..332     +  CDS            nef (fragment): NEF_HV1BR - Experimental evidence at protein level: Swiss-Prot protein existence level 1. Extracellular Nef protein targets CD4(+) T-lymphocytes for apoptosis by interacting with CXCR4 surface receptors (PubMed:14990729). From Human immunodeficiency virus type 1 group M subtype B (isolate BRU/LAI) (HIV-1).
    380..637     +  LTR            5' LTR (truncated): truncated 5' long terminal repeat (LTR) from HIV-1
    684..809     +  misc_feature   HIV-1 Ψ: packaging signal of human immunodeficiency virus type 1
    793..1156    +  CDS            HIV-1 gag (fragment): gag protein from human immunodeficiency virus 1; gag
   1302..1535    +  misc_feature   RRE: The Rev response element (RRE) of HIV-1 allows for Rev-dependent mRNA export from the nucleus to the cytoplasm.
   1912..2012    +  CDS            Rev (fragment): human immunodeficiency virus 1 (HIV-1) Rev protein; rev; enhances nuclear export of unspliced and incompletely spliced viral mRNAs
   2013..2033    -  misc_feature   MCS (fragment): pBluescript multiple cloning site
   2043..2346    +  enhancer       CMV enhancer: human cytomegalovirus immediate early enhancer
   2419..2436    -  promoter       CMV promoter (fragment): human cytomegalovirus (CMV) immediate early promoter
   2499..2550    +  promoter       CMVd2 promoter: truncated human cytomegalovirus (CMV) immediate early promoter that yields moderately reduced expression relative to the full-length promoter
   2677..3393    +  CDS            EGFP: EGFP is a basic (constitutively fluorescent) green fluorescent protein published in 1996, derived from Aequorea victoria. It is reported to be a rapidly-maturing weak dimer with moderate acid sensitivity.
   3394..3411    +  misc_feature   MCS (fragment): multiple cloning site
   3450..3491    +  misc_feature   MCS (fragment): pBluescript multiple cloning site
   3501..4089    +  misc_feature   WPRE: woodchuck hepatitis virus posttranscriptional regulatory element
   4108..4212    +  CDS            nef (fragment): NEF_HV1LA - Experimental evidence at protein level: Swiss-Prot protein existence level 1. Extracellular Nef protein targets CD4(+) T-lymphocytes for apoptosis by interacting with CXCR4 surface receptors. From Human immunodeficiency virus type 1 group M subtype B (isolate Lai) (HIV-1).
   4233..4266    +  protein_bind   loxP: Cre-mediated recombination occurs in the 8-bp core sequence (GCATACAT). Cre recombinase
   4286..4466    +  LTR            5' LTR (truncated): truncated 5' long terminal repeat (LTR) from HIV-1
   4491..4509    -  promoter       SP6 promoter: promoter for bacteriophage SP6 RNA polymerase
   4737..5016    +  CDS            TcR (fragment): tetracycline efflux protein; tet; confers resistance to tetracycline
   5017..5065    -  misc_feature   bom (fragment): basis of mobility region from pBR322
   5167..5202    -  CDS            rop (fragment): Rop protein, which maintains plasmids at low copy number; rop
   5297..5401    +  promoter       AmpR promoter: bla
   5402..6262    +  CDS            AmpR: β-lactamase; bla; confers resistance to ampicillin, carbenicillin, and related antibiotics
   6433..7021    +  rep_origin     ori: high-copy-number ColE1/pMB1/pBR322/pUC origin of replication
   7204..7260    +  CDS            lacI (fragment): lac repressor; lacI; The lac repressor binds to the lac operator to inhibit transcription in E. coli. This inhibition can be relieved by adding lactose or isopropyl-β-D-thiogalactopyranoside (IPTG).
   7267..7596    +  promoter       SV40 promoter: SV40 enhancer and early promoter
   7796..7915    +  CDS            gpt (fragment): XGPT_ECOLI - Also known as gpp, gxu. Experimental evidence at protein level: Swiss-Prot protein existence level 1. Purine salvage pathway enzyme that catalyzes the transfer of the ribosyl-5-phosphate group from 5-phospho-alpha-D-ribose 1- diphosphate (PRPP) to the N9 position of the 6-oxopurines guanine and xanthine to form the corresponding ribonucleotides GMP (guanosine 5'- monophosphate) and XMP (xanthosine 5'-monophosphate), with the release of PPi. To a lesser extent, also acts on hypoxanthine (PubMed:9100006, PubMed:3886014). Does not ribophosphorylate adenine (PubMed:3886014). From Esch
   7915..8250    +  CDS            gpt (fragment): XGPT_ECOLI - Also known as gpp, gxu. Experimental evidence at protein level: Swiss-Prot protein existence level 1. Purine salvage pathway enzyme that catalyzes the transfer of the ribosyl-5-phosphate group from 5-phospho-alpha-D-ribose 1- diphosphate (PRPP) to the N9 position of the 6-oxopurines guanine and xanthine to form the corresponding ribonucleotides GMP (guanosine 5'- monophosphate) and XMP (xanthosine 5'-monophosphate), with the release of PPi. To a lesser extent, also acts on hypoxanthine (PubMed:9100006, PubMed:3886014). Does not ribophosphorylate adenine (PubMed:3886014). From Esch
   8345..8650    +  CDS            frsA (fragment): FRSA_ECOLI - Also known as yafA. Experimental evidence at protein level: Swiss-Prot protein existence level 1. Catalyzes the hydrolysis of esters (PubMed:15808744). Displays esterase activity toward pNP-butyrate (PubMed:15808744). May stimulate mixed-acid fermentation by acting as a fermentation/respiration switch that down-regulates respiration and up- regulates fermentation rates (PubMed:15169777). From Escherichia coli (strain K12).
   8654..8728    +  CDS            small t antigen (fragment): SV40 (simian virus 40) small t antigen
   8730..8795    +  intron         small t intron: SV40 (simian virus 40) small t antigen intron
   8925..8945    +  CDS            SV40 NLS: nuclear localization signal of SV40 (simian virus 40) large T antigen
   9264..9347    +  CDS            large T antigen (fragment): large T antigen from SV40 (simian virus 40)
   9370..9504    +  polyA_signal   SV40 poly(A) signal: SV40 polyadenylation signal
