[The description below was written by a language model from this plasmid's Addgene catalogue record and pLannotate feature annotations shown in this document.]
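Description:
pLOX-CWgfp is an HIV-1-derived lentiviral transfer vector built on the pHR backbone, designed for mammalian expression of EGFP with the option of later removing the integrated provirus using Cre recombinase. It is propagated in E. coli as a high-copy plasmid through a ColE1/pUC-type origin and selected with ampicillin (AmpR). Recombination-deficient strains are recommended because of the repeated LTR sequences. Outside the viral region, the backbone retains remnants of older vectors. These include an SV40 promoter followed by E. coli gpt fragments and SV40 small t intron and polyadenylation sequences, along with pBR322-derived fragments (TcR, bom, rop). The depositor notes that the full sequence is approximate and not fully verified.

Between the LTRs, the feature table shows the HIV-1 Ψ packaging signal with an adjoining gag fragment and the Rev response element, which together allow Rev-dependent export and encapsidation of the vector RNA when packaging functions are supplied in trans. The internal cassette consists of the CMV immediate-early enhancer/promoter driving EGFP, followed by WPRE, which enhances transcript stability and expression. A single loxP site sits in the 3' LTR, just upstream of the annotated LTR segment. Because the U3 region of the 3' LTR is copied to the 5' LTR during reverse transcription, the integrated provirus ends up flanked by two loxP sites, so Cre can excise almost the whole transgene cassette.

The associated publication concerns reversible immortalization of human primary cells by lentivector gene transfer. In that context, this GFP version most likely serves as a reporter or control for tracking transduction and Cre-mediated excision, though the record does not state this role.
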