Addgene plasmid #12241: pLOX-CWgfp
Depositing lab: Didier Trono. Depositing organization: Swiss Federal Institute of Technology (EPFL). Publication: Reversible immortalization of human primary cells by lentivector-mediated transfer of specific genes. Salmon P, Oberholzer J, Occhiodoro T, Morel P, Lou J, Trono D. Mol Ther. 2000 Oct . 2(4):404-14. 10.1006/mthe.2000.0141 PubMed 11020357.
Backbone
  Vector backbone: pHR
  Backbone size w/o insert (bp): 9669
  Vector type: Mammalian Expression, Lentiviral, Cre/Lox
Growth in bacteria
  Bacterial resistance: Ampicillin, 100 μg/mL
  Growth temperature: 37°C
  Growth strain: Stbl3
  Growth instructions: Use Stbl3 or HB101 to reduce chance of recombination. Grow at 37C
  Copy number: High Copy
Gene/Insert
  Gene/Insert name: eGFP
  Mutation: CMV promoter is upstream of GFP. LoxP in 3' LTR.
  Cloning method: Restriction Enzyme
  Sequencing primers: 5′ EGFP_N primer rev for promoter
Terms and licenses: Academic/Nonprofit Terms; Industry Terms: Not Available to Industry
Depositor comments: Please note that the full sequence for this plasmid is approximated and not fully verified. Please visit the Trono lab http://tronolab.epfl.ch for cloning strategies, protocols, publications, and more.
How to cite: pLOX-CWgfp was a gift from Didier Trono (Addgene plasmid # 12241 ; http://n2t.net/addgene:12241 ; RRID:Addgene_12241)
