>Addgene plasmid #12241 | pLOX-CWgfp | addgene partial sequence | sequence record 18791 | EGFP-N 5'-CGTCGCCGTCCAGCTCGACCAG-3'
CTCCTCGCCCTTGCTCACCATGGTGGCGACCGGTAGCGCTAGGACGCGTAAGCTTAGGCCTGGATCCTCT
AGCTAGAGTCGGTGTCTTCTATGGAGGTCAAAACAGCGTGGATGGCGTCTCCAGGCGATCTGACGGTTCA
CTAAACGAGCTCTGCTTATATAGACCTCCCACCGTACACGCCTACCGCCCATTTGCGTCAATGGGGCGGA
GTTGTTACGACATTTTGGAAAGTCCCGTTGATTTTGGTGCCAAAACAAACTCCCATTGACGTCAATGGGG
TGGAGACTTGGAAATCCCCGTGAGTCAAACCGCTATCCACGCCCATTGATGTACTGCCAAAACCGCATCA
CCATGGTAATAGCGATGACTAATACGTAGATGTACTGCCAAGTAGGAAAGTCCCATAAGGTCATGTACTG
GGCATAATGCCAGGCGGGCCATTTACCGTCATTGACGTCAATAGGGGGCGTACTTGGCATATGATACACT
TGATGTACTGCCAAGTGGGCAGTTTACCGTAAATACTCCACCCATTGACGTCAATGGAAAGTCCCTATTG
GCGTTACTATGGGAACATACGTCATTATTGACGTCAATGGGCGGGGGTCGTTGGGCGGTCAGCCAGGCGG
GCCATTTACCGTAAGTTATGTAACGCGGAACTCCCAAGCTTATCGATACCGTCGAGATCCGTTCACTAAT
CGAATGGATCTGTCTCTGTCTCTCTCTCCCCTTCTTCTTCT
